>Addgene plasmid #36678 | TAL2219 | depositor partial sequence | sequence record 45871 | TAL2219 sequence 1640 bps
GAACCTGACCCCAGACCAGGTAGTCGCAATCGCGTCGAACATTGGGGGAAAGCAAGCCCTGGAAACCGTG
CAAAGGTTGTTGCCGGTCCTTTGTCAAGACCACGGCCTTACACCGGAGCAAGTCGTGGCCATTGCATCCC
ACGACGGTGGCAAACAGGCTCTTGAGACGGTTCAGAGACTTCTCCCAGTTCTCTGTCAAGCCCACGGGCT
GACTCCCGATCAAGTTGTAGCGATTGCGTCGCATGACGGAGGGAAACAAGCATTGGAGACTGTCCAACGG
CTCCTTCCCGTGTTGTGTCAAGCCCACGGTTTGACGCCTGCACAAGTGGTCGCCATCGCCAGCCATGATG
GCGGTAAGCAGGCGCTGGAAACAGTACAGCGCCTGCTGCCTGTACTGTGCCAGGATCATGGACTGACCCC
AGACCAGGTAGTCGCAATCGCGTCGAACATTGGGGGAAAGCAAGCCCTGGAAACCGTGCAAAGGTTGTTG
CCGGTCCTTTGTCAAGACCACGGCCTTACACCGGAGCAAGTCGTGGCCATTGCATCCCACGACGGTGGCA
AACAGGCTCTTGAGACGGTTCAGAGACTTCTCCCAGTTCTCTGTCAAGCCCACGGGCTGACTCCCGATCA
AGTTGTAGCGATTGCGTCGAACATTGGAGGGAAACAAGCATTGGAGACTGTCCAACGGCTCCTTCCCGTG
TTGTGTCAAGCCCACGGTTTGACGCCTGCACAAGTGGTCGCCATCGCCAACAACAACGGCGGTAAGCAGG
CGCTGGAAACAGTACAGCGCCTGCTGCCTGTACTGTGCCAGGATCATGGACTGACCCCAGACCAGGTAGT
CGCAATCGCGTCGAACATTGGGGGAAAGCAAGCCCTGGAAACCGTGCAAAGGTTGTTGCCGGTCCTTTGT
CAAGACCACGGCCTTACACCGGAGCAAGTCGTGGCCATTGCATCCCACGACGGTGGCAAACAGGCTCTTG
AGACGGTTCAGAGACTTCTCCCAGTTCTCTGTCAAGCCCACGGGCTGACTCCCGATCAAGTTGTAGCGAT
TGCGAATAACAATGGAGGGAAACAAGCATTGGAGACTGTCCAACGGCTCCTTCCCGTGTTGTGTCAAGCC
CACGGTTTGACGCCTGCACAAGTGGTCGCCATCGCCTCCAATATTGGCGGTAAGCAGGCGCTGGAAACAG
TACAGCGCCTGCTGCCTGTACTGTGCCAGGATCATGGACTGACCCCAGACCAGGTAGTCGCAATCGCGTC
ACATGACGGGGGAAAGCAAGCCCTGGAAACCGTGCAAAGGTTGTTGCCGGTCCTTTGTCAAGACCACGGC
CTTACACCGGAGCAAGTCGTGGCCATTGCAAGCAATGGGGGTGGCAAACAGGCTCTTGAGACGGTTCAGA
GACTTCTCCCAGTTCTCTGTCAAGCCCACGGGCTGACTCCCGATCAAGTTGTAGCGATTGCGTCGCATGA
CGGAGGGAAACAAGCATTGGAGACTGTCCAACGGCTCCTTCCCGTGTTGTGTCAAGCCCACGGTTTGACG
CCTGCACAAGTGGTCGCCATCGCCTCCAATATTGGCGGTAAGCAGGCGCTGGAAACAGTACAGCGCCTGC
TGCCTGTACTGTGCCAGGATCATGGACTGA
