>Addgene plasmid #36678 | TAL2219 | addgene partial sequence | sequence record 47171 | CMV-F 5'-CGCAAATGGGCGGTAGGCGTG-3'
ACTAGAGAACCCACTGCCTTACTGGCTTATCGAAATTAATACGACTCACTATAGGGAGACCCAAGCTGGC
TAGCACCATGGACTACAAAGACCATGACGGTGATTATAAAGATCATGACATCGATTACAAGGATGACGAT
GACAAGATGGCCCCCAAGAAGAAGAGGAAGGTGGGCATTCACCGCGGGGTACCTATGGTGGACTTGAGGA
CACTCGGTTATTCGCAACAGCAACAGGAGAAAATCAAGCCTAAGGTCAGGAGCACCGTCGCGCAACACCA
CGAGGCGCTTGTGGGGCATGGCTTCACTCATGCGCATATTGTCGCGCTTTCACAGCACCCTGCGGCGCTT
GGGACGGTGGCTGTCAAATACCAAGATATGATTGCGGCCCTGCCCGAAGCCACGCACGAGGCAATTGTAG
GGGTCGGTAAACAGTGGTCGGGAGCGCGAGCACTTGAGGCGCTGCTGACTGTGGCGGGTGAGCTTAGGGG
GCCTCCGCTCCAGCTCGACACCGGGCAGCTGCTGAAGATCGCGAAGAGAGGGGGAGTAACAGCGGTAGAG
GCAGTGCACGCCTGGCGCAATGCGCTCACCGGGGCCCCCTTGAACCTGACCCCAGACCAGGTAGTCGCAA
TCGCGTCGAACATTGGGGGAAAGCAAGCCCTGGAAACCGTGCAAAGGTTGTT
