[The description below was written by a language model from this plasmid's Addgene catalogue record.]
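Description:
TAL2219 is a mammalian expression plasmid encoding the right-hand monomer of a TALEN pair directed against the human MUTYH gene. It is built on the JDS74 backbone, a roughly 6.4 kb TALEN expression vector, and is maintained in E. coli as a high-copy plasmid under ampicillin selection. The record does not include a feature table, so the origin of replication and other backbone elements are not stated explicitly. The use of a BGH reverse sequencing primer suggests a BGH polyadenylation region downstream of the coding sequence.

The insert, about 1.6 kb, is an array of TAL effector repeats assembled by the FLASH method and cloned between two BsmBI sites that were destroyed in the process. This places the repeat array in frame with elements supplied by the backbone: an N-terminal 3X FLAG tag for detection and a C-terminal wild-type FokI nuclease domain. Because FokI cleaves only as a dimer, this construct is meant to be used with the matching left-hand MUTYH TALEN. When both monomers bind their half-sites on opposite strands, the nuclease domains dimerize across the intervening spacer and introduce a double-strand break. Expression in mammalian cells is driven by the CMV promoter, and the vector type also lists a T7 promoter, which allows in vitro transcription of TALEN mRNA.

Typical use is targeted editing of the endogenous MUTYH locus in human cells. Although the insert species is given as human, the linked gene entry carries mouse-style aliases, an inconsistency in the record. The depositor recommends confirming the plasmid by diagnostic restriction digest before use.
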