Addgene plasmid #36678: TAL2219
Depositing lab: Keith Joung. Depositing organization: Massachusetts General Hospital. Publication: FLASH assembly of TALENs for high-throughput genome editing. Reyon D, Tsai SQ, Khayter C, Foden JA, Sander JD, Joung JK. Nat Biotechnol. 2012 Apr 8. doi: 10.1038/nbt.2170. PubMed 22484455.
Backbone
  Vector backbone: JDS74
  Backbone manufacturer: Joung lab (Addgene Plasmid # 32288)
  Backbone size w/o insert (bp): 6447
  Vector type: Mammalian, T7 for in vitro mRNA synthesis
Growth in bacteria
  Bacterial resistance: Ampicillin, 100 μg/mL
  Growth temperature: 37°C
  Growth strain: XL1 Blue
  Copy number: High Copy
Gene/Insert
  Gene/Insert name: MUTYH-TALEN_Right (alt name: MUTYH)
  Species: H. sapiens (human)
  Insert size (bp): 1640
  Entrez Gene: Mutyh (a.k.a. 5730495A01Rik, Mutyha, Mutyhalpha, Mutyhb, Mutyhbeta, Mutyhc, Myh)
  Promoter: CMV
  Tag / fusion protein: 3X Flag (N terminal on backbone); WT FOKI (C terminal on backbone)
  Cloning method: Restriction Enzyme; 5′ cloning site BsmBI (destroyed during cloning); 3′ cloning site BsmBI (destroyed during cloning)
  Sequencing primers: 5′ CMV-F; 3′ BGH-rev
Terms and licenses: Academic/Nonprofit Terms; Industry Terms: Not Available to Industry
Depositor comments: Target binding site: TACCCACAGACGACTCAG It is strongly recommended that users perform a diagnostic digest to verify this plasmid prior to use. For example, a double digest of the plasmid with BamHI and KpnI should result in two bands at 2.2kb and 5.9kb.
How to cite: TAL2219 was a gift from Keith Joung (Addgene plasmid # 36678 ; http://n2t.net/addgene:36678 ; RRID:Addgene_36678)
